Addgene plasmid #229229: pFA6a-FLAG-APEX2-NES-K.l.LEU2
Purpose: (Empty Backbone) Template plasmid for the endogenous tagging with FLAG-APEX2-NAS in yeast
Depositing lab: Fulvio Reggiori. Depositing organization: Aarhus University. Publication: An APEX2-based proximity-dependent biotinylation assay with temporal specificity to study protein interactions during autophagy in the yeast Saccharomyces cerevisiae. Filali-Mouncef Y, Leytens A, Vargas Duarte P, Zampieri M, Dengjel J, Reggiori F. Autophagy. 2024 Oct;20(10):2323-2337. doi: 10.1080/15548627.2024.2366749. Epub 2024 Jul 3. PubMed 38958087.
Backbone
  Vector backbone: pFA6a
  Vector type: Yeast Expression
  Selectable markers: LEU2 ; K.lactis
Growth in bacteria
  Bacterial resistance: Ampicillin, 100 μg/mL
  Growth temperature: 37°C
  Growth strain: DH5alpha
  Copy number: High Copy
Gene/Insert
  Cloning method: Restriction Enzyme
  Sequencing primers: 5′ CGTACGCTGCAGGTCGACGG
Terms and licenses: Academic/Nonprofit Terms; Industry Terms: Not Available to Industry
How to cite: pFA6a-FLAG-APEX2-NES-K.l.LEU2 was a gift from Fulvio Reggiori (Addgene plasmid # 229229 ; http://n2t.net/addgene:229229 ; RRID:Addgene_229229)
