[The description below was written by a language model from this plasmid's Addgene catalogue record and pLannotate feature annotations shown in this document.]
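Description:
pFA6a-FLAG-APEX2-NES-K.l.LEU2 is a 5.8 kb template plasmid of the pFA6a family, used as a PCR source for tagging yeast genes at their chromosomal loci rather than as a self-replicating yeast expression vector. The feature table shows no yeast origin of replication or centromere, which fits that role. In E. coli it is maintained at high copy through a ColE1/pUC-type origin and selected with ampicillin via the β-lactamase gene and its promoter. Short remnants of lacI, rop and bom, together with flanking T7 and SP6 promoters, are backbone leftovers.

The tagging module begins with a FLAG epitope (annotated as a fragment of 3xFLAG, so probably a single copy) fused to APEX2, the engineered soybean ascorbate peroxidase used for proximity-dependent biotinylation and electron microscopy labelling. This is followed by the HIV Rev nuclear export signal, which biases the fusion toward the cytoplasm, and the S. cerevisiae ADH1 terminator. No promoter lies upstream of the tag, so after in-frame integration the fusion would be driven by the target gene's own promoter. The position of the terminator after the tag suggests C-terminal tagging, though the record does not say so explicitly.

Downstream sits the Kluyveromyces lactis LEU2 marker for leucine prototrophy selection in leu2 strains. The annotation tool matched it to the S. cerevisiae homologue, and the neighbouring "RLP7 fragment" hit is probably flanking K. lactis genomic sequence carried with the marker. The catalogue purpose line reads "NAS" where the name and features indicate NES. The associated work applied the tag to temporally controlled mapping of protein interactions during autophagy in S. cerevisiae.
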