Features (pLannotate 1.2.2; 14 found; start..end, strand, type, name):
     67..90      +  CDS            3xFLAG (fragment): three tandem FLAG® epitope tags
     87..834     +  CDS            APEX2 (fragment): soybean ascorbate peroxidase, engineered to serve as a monomeric tag for electron microscopy and live-cell proteomics (Lam et al., 2015) more active than the original APEX due to the A134P mutation
    841..867     +  CDS            NES: nuclear export signal from the HIV Rev protein (Fischer et al., 1995)
    921..1108    +  terminator     ADH1 terminator: S. cerevisiae ADH1; transcription terminator for the S. cerevisiae alcohol dehydrogenase 1 (ADH1) gene
   1144..1656    +  CDS            RLP7 (fragment): RLP7_YEAST - Also known as RPL7. Experimental evidence at protein level: Swiss-Prot protein existence level 1. Involved in the biogenesis of the 60S ribosomal subunit. May act as a specificity factor that binds precursor rRNAs and tethers the enzymes that carry out the early 5' to 3' exonucleolytic reactions that generate the mature rRNAs. From Saccharomyces cerevisiae (strain ATCC 204508 / S288c) (Baker's yeast).
   2177..3256    +  CDS            LEU2: LEU3_YEAST - Experimental evidence at protein level: Swiss-Prot protein existence level 1. Catalyzes the oxidation of 3-carboxy-2-hydroxy-4- methylpentanoate (3-isopropylmalate) to 3-carboxy-4-methyl-2- oxopentanoate. The product decarboxylates to 4-methyl-2 oxopentanoate. From Saccharomyces cerevisiae (strain ATCC 204508 / S288c) (Baker's yeast).
   3472..3490    -  promoter       T7 promoter: promoter for bacteriophage T7 RNA polymerase
   3512..3565    -  CDS            lacI (fragment): lac repressor; lacI; The lac repressor binds to the lac operator to inhibit transcription in E. coli. This inhibition can be relieved by adding lactose or isopropyl-β-D-thiogalactopyranoside (IPTG).
   3748..4336    -  rep_origin     ori: high-copy-number ColE1/pMB1/pBR322/pUC origin of replication
   4507..5367    -  CDS            AmpR: β-lactamase; bla; confers resistance to ampicillin, carbenicillin, and related antibiotics
   5368..5472    -  promoter       AmpR promoter: bla
   5567..5602    +  CDS            rop (fragment): Rop protein, which maintains plasmids at low copy number; rop
   5704..5755    +  misc_feature   bom (fragment): basis of mobility region from pBR322
   5818..5836    +  promoter       SP6 promoter: promoter for bacteriophage SP6 RNA polymerase
>Addgene plasmid #229229 | pFA6a-FLAG-APEX2-NES-K.l.LEU2 | addgene full sequence | sequence record 461672 | Addgene NGS Result
ACGCGGCCGCCAGCTGAAGCTTCGTACGCTGCAGGTCGACGGATCCCCGGGTTAATTAATATGGACTACA
AGGATGACGACGATAAGGGAAAGTCTTACCCAACTGTGAGTGCTGATTACCAGGACGCCGTTGAGAAGGC
GAAGAAGAAGCTCAGAGGCTTCATCGCTGAGAAGAGATGCGCTCCTCTAATGCTCCGTTTGGCATTCCAC
TCTGCTGGAACCTTTGACAAGGGCACGAAGACCGGTGGACCCTTCGGAACCATCAAGCACCCTGCCGAAC
TGGCTCACAGCGCTAACAACGGTCTTGACATCGCTGTTAGGCTTTTGGAGCCACTCAAGGCGGAGTTCCC
TATTTTGAGCTACGCCGATTTCTACCAGTTGGCTGGCGTTGTTGCCGTTGAGGTCACGGGTGGACCTAAG
GTTCCATTCCACCCTGGAAGAGAGGACAAGCCTGAGCCACCACCAGAGGGTCGCTTGCCCGATCCCACTA
AGGGTTCTGACCATTTGAGAGATGTGTTTGGCAAAGCTATGGGGCTTACTGACCAAGATATCGTTGCTCT
ATCTGGGGGTCACACTATTGGAGCTGCACACAAGGAGCGTTCTGGATTTGAGGGTCCCTGGACCTCTAAT
CCTCTTATTTTCGACAACTCATACTTCACGGAGTTGTTGAGTGGTGAGAAGGAAGGTCTCCTTCAGCTAC
CTTCTGACAAGGCTCTTTTGTCTGACCCTGTATTCCGCCCTCTCGTTGACAAATATGCAGCGGACGAAGA
TGCCTTCTTTGCTGATTACGCTGAGGCTCACCAAAAGCTTTCCGAGCTTGGGTTTGCTGATGCCCTGCAG
CTGCCTCCCCTGGAGCGCCTGACCCTGGACGGATCCGGTGGAGGCCCTGCAGGGGCTTAGGGCGCGCCAC
TTCTAAATAAGCGAATTTCTTATGATTTATGATTTTTATTATTAAATAAGTTATAAAAAAAATAAGTGTA
TACAAATTTTAAAGTGACTCTTAGGTTTTAAAACGAAAATTCTTATTCTTGAGTAACTCTTTCCTGTAGG
TCAGGTTGCTTTCTCAGGTATAGTATGAGGTCGCTCTTATTGACCACACCTCTACCGGCAGATCCGCTAG
GGATAACAGGGTAATATAGATCCGCTGTGAAGATCCCAGCAAAGGCTTACAAAGTGTTATCTCTTTTGAG
ACTTGTTGAGTTGAACACTGGTGTTTTCATCAAACTTACCAAGGACGTGTACCCATTGTTGAAACTTGTA
TCACCATATATTGTTATCGGACAACCTTCACTTGCATCTATCCGTTCTTTAATCCAAAAGAGATCTAGAA
TAATGTGGCAAAGGCCAGAAGATAAAGAACCAAAAGAGATAATCTTGAATGACAACAATATCGTTGAAGA
GAAATTAGGTGATGAAGGTGTCATTTGTATCGAGGATATCATCCATGAGATTTCGACGTTGGGCGAAAAT
TTCTCGAAATGTACTTTCTTCCTATTACCATTCAAATTGAACAGAGAAGTCAGTGGATTCGGTGCCATCT
CCCGTTTGAATAAACTGAAAATGCGCGAACAAAACAAGAAGACTCGTCAAATTTCAAACGCTGCCACGGC
TCCAGTTATCCAAGTAGATATCGACTCAATGATTTCCAAGTTGAATTGATTAACTATAAAAGGAAAATAT
CTGTACAATAGACATCGGGCTCCCATTGGCCCTACCCACATATGTAGAAATACATTACTCTATTCACTAC
TGCATTTAGTTATGTTTAACATTTGATATAGCAGACGCTACCGCCAGGCACAATATATTCCCCTTCCCTC
TTGCCATTCGCTGTACTTGTGGTAGATTCCAATTCAGCGCAGTCACGTGCTAGTAATCACCGCATTTTTT
TCTTTTCCTTTCAGGCTAAAACCGGTTCCGGGCCTGATCCCTGCACTCATTTTCTAACGGAAAACCTTCA
GAAGCATAACTACCCATTCCAGTTTAGAGTCATGACAGGTTCAACATCAGATGCTTCATATACTTTTATA
TATTGAATTATATAAATATATCTATGTACTCTAAGTAAGTACATCTGCTTTAACGCATTCCTAAATTTGC
TTCGATTTATTTTTATTGTTGATACCTATTTGAAGAAGTAAAAAGTATCCCACACTACACAGATTATACC
ATGTCTAAGAATATCGTTGTCCTACCGGGTGATCACGTCGGTAAAGAAGTTACTGACGAAGCTATTAAGG
TCTTGAATGCCATTGCTGAAGTCCGTCCAGAAATTAAGTTCAATTTCCAACATCACTTGATCGGGGGTGC
TGCCATCGATGCCACTGGCACTCCTTTACCAGATGAAGCTCTAGAAGCCTCTAAGAAAGCCGATGCTGTC
TTACTAGGTGCTGTTGGTGGTCCAAAATGGGGTACGGGCGCAGTTAGACCAGAACAAGGTCTATTGAAGA
TCAGAAAGGAATTGGGTCTATACGCCAACTTGAGACCATGTAACTTTGCTTCTGATTCTTTACTAGATCT
TTCTCCTTTGAAGCCTGAATATGCAAAGGGTACCGATTTCGTCGTCGTTAGAGAATTGGTTGGTGGTATC
TACTTTGGTGAAAGAAAAGAAGATGAAGGTGACGGAGTTGCTTGGGACTCTGAGAAATACAGTGTTCCTG
AAGTTCAAAGAATTACAAGAATGGCTGCTTTCTTGGCATTGCAACAAAACCCACCATTACCAATCTGGTC
TCTTGACAAGGCTAACGTGCTTGCCTCTTCCAGATTGTGGAGAAAGACTGTTGAAGAAACCATCAAGACT
GAGTTCCCACAATTAACTGTTCAGCACCAATTGATCGACTCTGCTGCTATGATTTTGGTTAAATCACCAA
CTAAGCTAAACGGTGTTGTTATTACCAACAACATGTTTGGTGATATTATCTCCGATGAAGCCTCTGTTAT
TCCAGGTTCTTTGGGTTTATTACCTTCTGCATCTCTAGCTTCCCTACCTGACACTAACAAGGCATTCGGT
TTGTACGAACCATGTCATGGTTCTGCCCCAGATTTACCAGCAAACAAGGTTAACCCAATTGCTACCATCT
TATCTGCAGCTATGATGTTGAAGTTATCCTTGGATTTGGTTGAAGAAGGTAGGGCTCTTGAAGAAGCTGT
TAGAAATGTCTTGGATGCAGGTGTCAGAACCGGTGACCTTGGTGGTTCTAACTCTACCACTGAGGTTGGC
GATGCTATCGCCAAGGCTGTCAAGGAAATCTTGGCTTAAAGAGTCTTTTGTAACGACCCCGTCTCCACCA
ACTTGGTATGCTTGAAATCTCAAGGCCATTACACATTCAGTTATGTGAACGAAAGGTCTTTATTTAACGT
AGCATAAACTAAATAATACAGGTTCCGGTTAGCCTGCGTTTAAACGAGCTCGAATTCATCGATGATATCA
GATCCACTAGTGGCCTATGCGGCCGCGGATCTGCCGGTCTCCCTATAGTGAGTCGTATTAATTTCGATAA
GCCAGGTTAACCTGCATTAATGAATCGGCCAACGCGCGGGGAGAGGCGGTTTGCGTATTGGGCGCTCTTC
CGCTTCCTCGCTCACTGACTCGCTGCGCTCGGTCGTTCGGCTGCGGCGAGCGGTATCAGCTCACTCAAAG
GCGGTAATACGGTTATCCACAGAATCAGGGGATAACGCAGGAAAGAACATGTGAGCAAAAGGCCAGCAAA
AGGCCAGGAACCGTAAAAAGGCCGCGTTGCTGGCGTTTTTCCATAGGCTCCGCCCCCCTGACGAGCATCA
CAAAAATCGACGCTCAAGTCAGAGGTGGCGAAACCCGACAGGACTATAAAGATACCAGGCGTTTCCCCCT
GGAAGCTCCCTCGTGCGCTCTCCTGTTCCGACCCTGCCGCTTACCGGATACCTGTCCGCCTTTCTCCCTT
CGGGAAGCGTGGCGCTTTCTCATAGCTCACGCTGTAGGTATCTCAGTTCGGTGTAGGTCGTTCGCTCCAA
GCTGGGCTGTGTGCACGAACCCCCCGTTCAGCCCGACCGCTGCGCCTTATCCGGTAACTATCGTCTTGAG
TCCAACCCGGTAAGACACGACTTATCGCCACTGGCAGCAGCCACTGGTAACAGGATTAGCAGAGCGAGGT
ATGTAGGCGGTGCTACAGAGTTCTTGAAGTGGTGGCCTAACTACGGCTACACTAGAAGAACAGTATTTGG
TATCTGCGCTCTGCTGAAGCCAGTTACCTTCGGAAAAAGAGTTGGTAGCTCTTGATCCGGCAAACAAACC
ACCGCTGGTAGCGGTGGTTTTTTTGTTTGCAAGCAGCAGATTACGCGCAGAAAAAAAGGATCTCAAGAAG
ATCCTTTGATCTTTTCTACGGGGTCTGACGCTCAGTGGAACGAAAACTCACGTTAAGGGATTTTGGTCAT
GAGATTATCAAAAAGGATCTTCACCTAGATCCTTTTAAATTAAAAATGAAGTTTTAAATCAATCTAAAGT
ATATATGAGTAAACTTGGTCTGACAGTTACCAATGCTTAATCAGTGAGGCACCTATCTCAGCGATCTGTC
TATTTCGTTCATCCATAGTTGCCTGACTCCCCGTCGTGTAGATAACTACGATACGGGAGGGCTTACCATC
TGGCCCCAGTGCTGCAATGATACCGCGAGACCCACGCTCACCGGCTCCAGATTTATCAGCAATAAACCAG
CCAGCCGGAAGGGCCGAGCGCAGAAGTGGTCCTGCAACTTTATCCGCCTCCATCCAGTCTATTAATTGTT
GCCGGGAAGCTAGAGTAAGTAGTTCGCCAGTTAATAGTTTGCGCAACGTTGTTGCCATTGCTACAGGCAT
CGTGGTGTCACGCTCGTCGTTTGGTATGGCTTCATTCAGCTCCGGTTCCCAACGATCAAGGCGAGTTACA
TGATCCCCCATGTTGTGCAAAAAAGCGGTTAGCTCCTTCGGTCCTCCGATCGTTGTCAGAAGTAAGTTGG
CCGCAGTGTTATCACTCATGGTTATGGCAGCACTGCATAATTCTCTTACTGTCATGCCATCCGTAAGATG
CTTTTCTGTGACTGGTGAGTACTCAACCAAGTCATTCTGAGAATAGTGTATGCGGCGACCGAGTTGCTCT
TGCCCGGCGTCAATACGGGATAATACCGCGCCACATAGCAGAACTTTAAAAGTGCTCATCATTGGAAAAC
GTTCTTCGGGGCGAAAACTCTCAAGGATCTTACCGCTGTTGAGATCCAGTTCGATGTAACCCACTCGTGC
ACCCAACTGATCTTCAGCATCTTTTACTTTCACCAGCGTTTCTGGGTGAGCAAAAACAGGAAGGCAAAAT
GCCGCAAAAAAGGGAATAAGGGCGACACGGAAATGTTGAATACTCATACTCTTCCTTTTTCAATATTATT
GAAGCATTTATCAGGGTTATTGTCTCATGAGCGGATACATATTTGAATGTATTTAGAAAAATAAACAAAT
AGGGGTTCCGCGCACATTTCCCCGAAAAGTGCCACCTGACGTCTAAGAAACCATTATTATCATGACATTA
ACCTATAAAAATAGGCGTATCACGAGGCCCTTTCGTCTCGCGCGTTTCGGTGATGACGGTGAAAACCTCT
GACACATGCAGCTCCCGGAGACGGTCACAGCTTGTCTGTAAGCGGATGCCGGGAGCAGACAAGCCCGTCA
GGGCGCGTCAGCGGGTGTTGGCGGGTGTCGGGGCTGGCTTAACTATGCGGCATCAGAGCAGATTGTACTG
AGAGTGCACCATATGGACATATTGTCGTTAGAACGCGGCTACAATTAATACATAACCTTATGTATCATAC
ACATACGATTTAGGTGACACTATAGA
